Addgene plasmid #23138: pHR'CMVGFP_hRIF1(1924-2446)IREShygro
Depositing lab: Lifeng Xu. Depositing organization: University of California, Davis. Publication: Human Rif1 protein binds aberrant telomeres and aligns along anaphase midzone microtubules. Xu L, Blackburn EH. J Cell Biol. 2004 Dec 6. 167(5):819-30. 10.1083/jcb.200408181 PubMed 15583028.
Backbone
  Vector backbone: pHR'CMVGFPIREShygro_WSIN18
  Backbone manufacturer: Didier Trono Lab
  Backbone size w/o insert (bp): 10000
  Vector type: Mammalian Expression, Lentiviral
  Selectable markers: Hygromycin
Growth in bacteria
  Bacterial resistance: Ampicillin, 100 μg/mL
  Growth temperature: 30°C
  Growth strain: Stbl3
  Growth instructions: Grow in DH5a @ 30C
  Copy number: High Copy
Gene/Insert
  Gene/Insert name: RIF1 deletion construct (alt name: GFP_hRIF1(406-2446))
  Species: H. sapiens (human)
  Insert size (bp): 2424
  Entrez Gene: RIF1
  Tag / fusion protein: GFP (N terminal on insert)
  Cloning method: Restriction Enzyme; 5′ cloning site BamHI (not destroyed); 3′ cloning site XhoI (not destroyed)
  Sequencing primers: 5′ CAGAGCTCGTTTAGTGAACCGTCAG
Terms and licenses: Academic/Nonprofit Terms; Industry Terms: Not Available to Industry
Depositor comments: Backbone vector sequence is only approximated. Please contact the Trono lab for full vector sequence.
How to cite: pHR'CMVGFP_hRIF1(1924-2446)IREShygro was a gift from Lifeng Xu (Addgene plasmid # 23138 ; http://n2t.net/addgene:23138 ; RRID:Addgene_23138)
