[The description below was written by a language model from this plasmid's Addgene catalogue record and pLannotate feature annotations shown in this document.]
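Description:
pHR'CMVGFP_hRIF1(1924-2446)IREShygro is an HIV-1-based lentiviral transfer vector for mammalian expression, built on the pHR'CMVGFPIREShygro_WSIN18 backbone. It is maintained in E. coli through a high-copy ColE1/pUC-type origin and an ampicillin resistance gene. The plasmid portion also carries remnants of older vector lineages, including fragments of TcR, rop and lacI and an SV40 promoter–gpt–SV40 small t intron/poly(A) unit. The viral portion comprises a 5' LTR (annotated as truncated), the Ψ packaging signal extending into a gag fragment, the Rev response element, and a U3-deleted 3' LTR, so that the integrated provirus is self-inactivating. No viral structural or enzymatic genes are intact, so packaging functions have to be provided separately.

The payload is a single bicistronic cassette driven by CMV enhancer/promoter elements. EGFP is fused to the N-terminus of a human RIF1 fragment, cloned between BamHI and XhoI. An EMCV IRES then allows translation of the hygromycin resistance gene from the same transcript, linking drug selection of transduced cells to expression of the fusion. A WPRE downstream enhances transcript stability and expression.

The plasmid name indicates residues 1924–2446, the C-terminal part of RIF1. However, the alternative insert name in the record cites 406–2446, and the stated insert size does not clearly match either range, so the exact boundaries should be checked. The depositor also notes that the backbone sequence is only approximate. As one of a set of deletion constructs, it suits stable expression and fluorescence localisation of RIF1 domains, in line with the associated study of RIF1 at aberrant telomeres and anaphase midzone microtubules.
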