Features (pLannotate 1.2.2; 35 found; start..end, strand, type, name):
      3..236     +  LTR            3' LTR (ΔU3): self-inactivating 3' long terminal repeat (LTR) from HIV-1
    261..279     -  promoter       SP6 promoter: promoter for bacteriophage SP6 RNA polymerase
    507..786     +  CDS            TcR (fragment): tetracycline efflux protein; tet; confers resistance to tetracycline
    787..835     -  misc_feature   bom (fragment): basis of mobility region from pBR322
    937..972     -  CDS            rop (fragment): Rop protein, which maintains plasmids at low copy number; rop
   1067..1171    +  promoter       AmpR promoter: bla
   1172..2032    +  CDS            AmpR: β-lactamase; bla; confers resistance to ampicillin, carbenicillin, and related antibiotics
   2203..2791    +  rep_origin     ori: high-copy-number ColE1/pMB1/pBR322/pUC origin of replication
   2974..3030    +  CDS            lacI (fragment): lac repressor; lacI; The lac repressor binds to the lac operator to inhibit transcription in E. coli. This inhibition can be relieved by adding lactose or isopropyl-β-D-thiogalactopyranoside (IPTG).
   3037..3366    +  promoter       SV40 promoter: SV40 enhancer and early promoter
   3566..3685    +  CDS            gpt (fragment): XGPT_ECOLI - Also known as gpp, gxu. Experimental evidence at protein level: Swiss-Prot protein existence level 1. Purine salvage pathway enzyme that catalyzes the transfer of the ribosyl-5-phosphate group from 5-phospho-alpha-D-ribose 1- diphosphate (PRPP) to the N9 position of the 6-oxopurines guanine and xanthine to form the corresponding ribonucleotides GMP (guanosine 5'- monophosphate) and XMP (xanthosine 5'-monophosphate), with the release of PPi. To a lesser extent, also acts on hypoxanthine (PubMed:9100006, PubMed:3886014). Does not ribophosphorylate adenine (PubMed:3886014). From Esch
   3685..4020    +  CDS            gpt (fragment): XGPT_ECOLI - Also known as gpp, gxu. Experimental evidence at protein level: Swiss-Prot protein existence level 1. Purine salvage pathway enzyme that catalyzes the transfer of the ribosyl-5-phosphate group from 5-phospho-alpha-D-ribose 1- diphosphate (PRPP) to the N9 position of the 6-oxopurines guanine and xanthine to form the corresponding ribonucleotides GMP (guanosine 5'- monophosphate) and XMP (xanthosine 5'-monophosphate), with the release of PPi. To a lesser extent, also acts on hypoxanthine (PubMed:9100006, PubMed:3886014). Does not ribophosphorylate adenine (PubMed:3886014). From Esch
   4115..4420    +  CDS            frsA (fragment): FRSA_ECOLI - Also known as yafA. Experimental evidence at protein level: Swiss-Prot protein existence level 1. Catalyzes the hydrolysis of esters (PubMed:15808744). Displays esterase activity toward pNP-butyrate (PubMed:15808744). May stimulate mixed-acid fermentation by acting as a fermentation/respiration switch that down-regulates respiration and up- regulates fermentation rates (PubMed:15169777). From Escherichia coli (strain K12).
   4424..4498    +  CDS            small t antigen (fragment): SV40 (simian virus 40) small t antigen
   4500..4565    +  intron         small t intron: SV40 (simian virus 40) small t antigen intron
   4695..4715    +  CDS            SV40 NLS: nuclear localization signal of SV40 (simian virus 40) large T antigen
   5034..5117    +  CDS            large T antigen (fragment): large T antigen from SV40 (simian virus 40)
   5140..5274    +  polyA_signal   SV40 poly(A) signal: SV40 polyadenylation signal
   5442..5771    +  CDS            nef (fragment): NEF_HV1BR - Experimental evidence at protein level: Swiss-Prot protein existence level 1. Extracellular Nef protein targets CD4(+) T-lymphocytes for apoptosis by interacting with CXCR4 surface receptors (PubMed:14990729). From Human immunodeficiency virus type 1 group M subtype B (isolate BRU/LAI) (HIV-1).
   5819..6076    +  LTR            5' LTR (truncated): truncated 5' long terminal repeat (LTR) from HIV-1
   6123..6248    +  misc_feature   HIV-1 Ψ: packaging signal of human immunodeficiency virus type 1
   6232..6595    +  CDS            HIV-1 gag (fragment): gag protein from human immunodeficiency virus 1; gag
   6741..6974    +  misc_feature   RRE: The Rev response element (RRE) of HIV-1 allows for Rev-dependent mRNA export from the nucleus to the cytoplasm.
   7351..7451    +  CDS            Rev (fragment): human immunodeficiency virus 1 (HIV-1) Rev protein; rev; enhances nuclear export of unspliced and incompletely spliced viral mRNAs
   7452..7472    -  misc_feature   MCS (fragment): pBluescript multiple cloning site
   7482..7785    +  enhancer       CMV enhancer: human cytomegalovirus immediate early enhancer
   7858..7875    -  promoter       CMV promoter (fragment): human cytomegalovirus (CMV) immediate early promoter
   7938..7989    +  promoter       CMVd2 promoter: truncated human cytomegalovirus (CMV) immediate early promoter that yields moderately reduced expression relative to the full-length promoter
   8085..8801    +  CDS            EGFP: EGFP is a basic (constitutively fluorescent) green fluorescent protein published in 1996, derived from Aequorea victoria. It is reported to be a rapidly-maturing weak dimer with moderate acid sensitivity.
   8658..10481   +  CDS            RIF1 (fragment): RIF1_HUMAN - Experimental evidence at protein level: Swiss-Prot protein existence level 1. Key regulator of TP53BP1 that plays a key role in the repair of double-strand DNA breaks (DSBs) in response to DNA damage: acts by promoting non-homologous end joining (NHEJ)-mediated repair of DSBs (PubMed:15342490, PubMed:28241136). In response to DNA damage, interacts with ATM-phosphorylated TP53BP1 (PubMed:23333306, PubMed:28241136). Interaction with TP53BP1 leads to dissociate the interaction between NUDT16L1/TIRR and TP53BP1, thereby unmasking the tandem Tudor-like domain of TP53BP1 and allowing re
  10505..11065   +  misc_feature   IRES: internal ribosome entry site (IRES) of the encephalomyocarditis virus (EMCV)
  11068..12093   +  CDS            HygR: aminoglycoside phosphotransferase from E. coli; aph(4)-Ia; confers resistance to hygromycin
  12095..12115   +  misc_feature   MCS (fragment): multiple cloning site
  12119..12707   +  misc_feature   WPRE: woodchuck hepatitis virus posttranscriptional regulatory element
  12713..12730   +  misc_feature   MCS (fragment): pUC18/19 multiple cloning site
>Addgene plasmid #23138 | pHR'CMVGFP_hRIF1(1924-2446)IREShygro | depositor full sequence | sequence record 10571 | Author sequence
ACTGGAAGGGCTAATTCACTCCCAACGAAGACAAGATCTGCTTTTTGCTTGTACTGGGTCTCTCTGGTTA
GACCAGATCTGAGCCTGGGAGCTCTCTGGCTAACTAGGGAACCCACTGCTTAAGCCTCAATAAAGCTTGC
CTTGAGTGCTTCAAGTAGTGTGTGCCCGTCTGTTGTGTGACTCTGGTAACTAGAGATCCCTCAGACCCTT
TTAGTCAGTGTGGAAAATCTCTAGCAGCATCTAGAATTAATTCCGTGTATTCTATAGTGTCACCTAAATC
GTATGTGTATGATACATAAGGTTATGTATTAATTGTAGCCGCGTTCTAACGACAATATGTACAAGCCTAA
TTGTGTAGCATCTGGCTTACTGAAGCAGACCCTATCATCTCTCTCGTAAACTGCCGTCAGAGTCGGTTTG
GTTGGACGAACCTTCTGAGTTTCTGGTAACGCCGTCCCGCACCCGGAAATGGTCAGCGAACCAATCAGCA
GGGTCATCGCTAGCCAGATCCTCTACGCCGGACGCATCGTGGCCGGCATCACCGGCGCCACAGGTGCGGT
TGCTGGCGCCTATATCGCCGACATCACCGATGGGGAAGATCGGGCTCGCCACTTCGGGCTCATGAGCGCT
TGTTTCGGCGTGGGTATGGTGGCAGGCCCCGTGGCCGGGGGACTGTTGGGCGCCATCTCCTTGCATGCAC
CATTCCTTGCGGCGGCGGTGCTCAACGGCCTCAACCTACTACTGGGCTGCTTCCTAATGCAGGAGTCGCA
TAAGGGAGAGCGTCGAATGGTGCACTCTCAGTACAATCTGCTCTGATGCCGCATAGTTAAGCCAGCCCCG
ACACCCGCCAACACCCGCTGACGCGCCCTGACGGGCTTGTCTGCTCCCGGCATCCGCTTACAGACAAGCT
GTGACCGTCTCCGGGAGCTGCATGTGTCAGAGGTTTTCACCGTCATCACCGAAACGCGCGAGACGAAAGG
GCCTCGTGATACGCCTATTTTTATAGGTTAATGTCATGATAATAATGGTTTCTTAGACGTCAGGTGGCAC
TTTTCGGGGAAATGTGCGCGGAACCCCTATTTGTTTATTTTTCTAAATACATTCAAATATGTATCCGCTC
ATGAGACAATAACCCTGATAAATGCTTCAATAATATTGAAAAAGGAAGAGTATGAGTATTCAACATTTCC
GTGTCGCCCTTATTCCCTTTTTTGCGGCATTTTGCCTTCCTGTTTTTGCTCACCCAGAAACGCTGGTGAA
AGTAAAAGATGCTGAAGATCAGTTGGGTGCACGAGTGGGTTACATCGAACTGGATCTCAACAGCGGTAAG
ATCCTTGAGAGTTTTCGCCCCGAAGAACGTTTTCCAATGATGAGCACTTTTAAAGTTCTGCTATGTGGCG
CGGTATTATCCCGTATTGACGCCGGGCAAGAGCAACTCGGTCGCCGCATACACTATTCTCAGAATGACTT
GGTTGAGTACTCACCAGTCACAGAAAAGCATCTTACGGATGGCATGACAGTAAGAGAATTATGCAGTGCT
GCCATAACCATGAGTGATAACACTGCGGCCAACTTACTTCTGACAACGATCGGAGGACCGAAGGAGCTAA
CCGCTTTTTTGCACAACATGGGGGATCATGTAACTCGCCTTGATCGTTGGGAACCGGAGCTGAATGAAGC
CATACCAAACGACGAGCGTGACACCACGATGCCTGTAGCAATGGCAACAACGTTGCGCAAACTATTAACT
GGCGAACTACTTACTCTAGCTTCCCGGCAACAATTAATAGACTGGATGGAGGCGGATAAAGTTGCAGGAC
CACTTCTGCGCTCGGCCCTTCCGGCTGGCTGGTTTATTGCTGATAAATCTGGAGCCGGTGAGCGTGGGTC
TCGCGGTATCATTGCAGCACTGGGGCCAGATGGTAAGCCCTCCCGTATCGTAGTTATCTACACGACGGGG
AGTCAGGCAACTATGGATGAACGAAATAGACAGATCGCTGAGATAGGTGCCTCACTGATTAAGCATTGGT
AACTGTCAGACCAAGTTTACTCATATATACTTTAGATTGATTTAAAACTTCATTTTTAATTTAAAAGGAT
CTAGGTGAAGATCCTTTTTGATAATCTCATGACCAAAATCCCTTAACGTGAGTTTTCGTTCCACTGAGCG
TCAGACCCCGTAGAAAAGATCAAAGGATCTTCTTGAGATCCTTTTTTTCTGCGCGTAATCTGCTGCTTGC
AAACAAAAAAACCACCGCTACCAGCGGTGGTTTGTTTGCCGGATCAAGAGCTACCAACTCTTTTTCCGAA
GGTAACTGGCTTCAGCAGAGCGCAGATACCAAATACTGTCCTTCTAGTGTAGCCGTAGTTAGGCCACCAC
TTCAAGAACTCTGTAGCACCGCCTACATACCTCGCTCTGCTAATCCTGTTACCAGTGGCTGCTGCCAGTG
GCGATAAGTCGTGTCTTACCGGGTTGGACTCAAGACGATAGTTACCGGATAAGGCGCAGCGGTCGGGCTG
AACGGGGGGTTCGTGCACACAGCCCAGCTTGGAGCGAACGACCTACACCGAACTGAGATACCTACAGCGT
GAGCATTGAGAAAGCGCCACGCTTCCCGAAGGGAGAAAGGCGGACAGGTATCCGGTAAGCGGCAGGGTCG
GAACAGGAGAGCGCACGAGGGAGCTTCCAGGGGGAAACGCCTGGTATCTTTATAGTCCTGTCGGGTTTCG
CCACCTCTGACTTGAGCGTCGATTTTTGTGATGCTCGTCAGGGGGGCGGAGCCTATGGAAAAACGCCAGC
AACGCGGCCTTTTTACGGTTCCTGGCCTTTTGCTGGCCTTTTGCTCACATGTTCTTTCCTGCGTTATCCC
CTGATTCTGTGGATAACCGTATTACCGCCTTTGAGTGAGCTGATACCGCTCGCCGCAGCCGAACGACCGA
GCGCAGCGAGTCAGTGAGCGAGGAAGCGGAAGAGCGCCCAATACGCAAACCGCCTCTCCCCGCGCGTTGG
CCGATTCATTAATGCAGCTGTGGAATGTGTGTCAGTTAGGGTGTGGAAAGTCCCCAGGCTCCCCAGCAGG
CAGAAGTATGCAAAGCATGCATCTCAATTAGTCAGCAACCAGGTGTGGAAAGTCCCCAGGCTCCCCAGCA
GGCAGAAGTATGCAAAGCATGCATCTCAATTAGTCAGCAACCATAGTCCCGCCCCTAACTCCGCCCATCC
CGCCCCTAACTCCGCCCAGTTCCGCCCATTCTCCGCCCCATGGCTGACTAATTTTTTTTATTTATGCAGA
GGCCGAGGCCGCCTCGGCCTCTGAGCTATTCCAGAAGTAGTGAGGAGGCTTTTTTGGAGGCCTAGGCTTT
TGCAAAAAGCTTGGACACAAGACAGGCTTGCGAGATATGTTTGAGAATACCACTTTATCCCGCGTCAGGG
AGAGGCAGTGCGTAAAAAGACGCGGACTCATGTGAAATACTGGTTTTTAGTGCGCCAGATCTCTATAATC
TCGCGCAACCTATTTTCCCCTCGAACACTTTTTAAGCCGTAGATAAACAGGCTGGGACACTTCACATGAG
CGAAAAATACATCGTCACCTGGGACATGTTGCAGATCCATGCACGTAAACTCGCAAGCCGACTGATGCCT
TCTGAACAATGGAAAGGCATTATTGCCGTAAGCCGTGGCGGTCTGTACCGGGTGCGTTACTGGCGCGTGA
ACTGGGTATTCGTCATGTCGATACCGTTTGTATTTCCAGCTACGATCACGACAACCAGCGCGAGCTTAAA
GTGCTGAAACGCGCAGAAGGCGATGGCGAAGGCTTCATCGTTATTGATGACCTGGTGGATACCGGTGGTA
CTGCGGTTGCGATTCGTGAAATGTATCCAAAAGCGCACTTTGTCACCATCTTCGCAAAACCGGCTGGTCG
TCCGCTGGTTGATGACTATGTTGTTGATATCCCGCAAGATACCTGGATTGAACAGCCGTGGGATATGGGC
GTCGTATTCGTCCCGCCAATCTCCGGTCGCTAATCTTTTCAACGCCTGGCACTGCCGGGCGTTGTTCTTT
TTAACTTCAGGCGGGTTACAATAGTTTCCAGTAAGTATTCTGGAGGCTGCATCCATGACACAGGCAAACC
TGAGCGAAACCCTGTTCAAACCCCGCTTTAAACATCCTGAAACCTCGACGCTAGTCCGCCGCTTTAATCA
CGGCGCACAACCGCCTGTGCAGTCGGCCCTTGATGGTAAAACCATCCCTCACTGGTATCGCATGATTAAC
CGTCTGATGTGGATCTGGCGCGGCATTGACCCACGCGAAATCCTCGACGTCCAGGCACGTATTGTGATGA
GCGATGCCGAACGTACCGACGATGATTTATACGATACGGTGATTGGCTACCGTGGCGGCAACTGGATTTA
TGAGTGGGCCCCGGATCTTTGTGAAGGAACCTTACTTCTGTGGTGTGACATAATTGGACAAACTACCTAC
AGAGATTTAAAGCTCTAAGGTAAATATAAAATTTTTAAGTGTATAATGTGTTAAACTACTGATTCTAATT
GTTTGTGTATTTTAGATTCCAACCTATGGAACTGATGAATGGGAGCAGTGGTGGAATGCCTTTAATGAGG
AAAACCTGTTTTGCTCAGAAGAAATGCCATCTAGTGATGATGAGGCTACTGCTGACTCTCAACATTCTAC
TCCTCCAAAAAAGAAGAGAAAGGTAGAAGACCCCAAGGACTTTCCTTCAGAATTGCTAAGTTTTTTGAGT
CATGCTGTGTTTAGTAATAGAACTCTTGCTTGCTTTGCTATTTACACCACAAAGGAAAAAGCTGCACTGC
TATACAAGAAAATTATGGAAAAATATTCTGTAACCTTTATAAGTAGGCATAACAGTTATAATCATAACAT
ACTGTTTTTTCTTACTCCACACAGGCATAGAGTGTCTGCTATTAATAACTATGCTCAAAAATTGTGTACC
TTTAGCTTTTTAATTTGTAAAGGGGTTAATAAGGAATATTTGATGTATAGTGCCTTGACTAGAGATCATA
ATCAGCCATACCACATTTGTAGAGGTTTTACTTGCTTTAAAAAACCTCCCACACCTCCCCCTGAACCTGA
AACATAAAATGAATGCAATTGTTGTTGTTAACTTGTTTATTGCAGCTTATAATGGTTACAAATAAAGCAA
TAGCATCACAAATTTCACAAATAAAGCATTTTTTTCACTGCATTCTAGTTGTGGTTTGTCCAAACTCATC
AATGTATCTTATCATGTCTGGATCAACTGGATAACTCAAGCTAACCAAAATCATCCCAAACTTCCCACCC
CATACCCTATTACCACTGCCAATTACCTAGTGGTTTCATTTACTCTAAACCTGTGATTCCTCTGAATTAT
TTTCATTTTAAAGAAATTGTATTTGTTAAATATGTACTACAAACTTAGTAGTTGGAAGGGCTAATTCACT
CCCAAAGAAGACAAGATATCCTTGATCTGTGGATCTACCACACACAAGGCTACTTCCCTGATTAGCAGAA
CTACACACCAGGGCCAGGGGTCAGATATCCACTGACCTTTGGATGGTGCTACAAGCTAGTACCAGTTGAG
CCAGATAAGGTAGAAGAGGCCAATAAAGGAGAGAACACCAGCTTGTTACACCCTGTGAGCCTGCATGGGA
TGGATGACCCGGAGAGAGAAGTGTTAGAGTGGAGGTTTGACAGCCGCCTAGCATTTCATCACGTGGCCCG
AGAGCTGCATCCGGAGTACTTCAAGAACTGCTGATATCGAGCTTGCTACAAGGGACTTTCCGCTGGGGAC
TTTCCAGGGAGGCGTGGCCTGGGCGGGACTGGGGAGTGGCGAGCCCTCAGATCCTGCATATAAGCAGCTG
CTTTTTGCCTGTACTGGGTCTCTCTGGTTAGACCAGATCTGAGCCTGGGAGCTCTCTGGCTAACTAGGGA
ACCCACTGCTTAAGCCTCAATAAAGCTTGCCTTGAGTGCTTCAAGTAGTGTGTGCCCGTCTGTTGTGTGA
CTCTGGTAACTAGAGATCCCTCAGACCCTTTTAGTCAGTGTGGAAAATCTCTAGCAGTGGCGCCCGAACA
GGGACTTGAAAGCGAAAGGGAAACCAGAGGAGCTCTCTCGACGCAGGACTCGGCTTGCTGAAGCGCGCAC
GGCAAGAGGCGAGGGGCGGCGACTGGTGAGTACGCCAAAAATTTTGACTAGCGGAGGCTAGAAGGAGAGA
GATGGGTGCGAGAGCGTCAGTATTAAGCGGGGGAGAATTAGATCGCGATGGGAAAAAATTCGGTTAAGGC
CAGGGGGAAAGAAAAAATATAAATTAAAACATATAGTATGGGCAAGCAGGGAGCTAGAACGATTCGCAGT
TAATCCTGGCCTGTTAGAAACATCAGAAGGCTGTAGACAAATACTGGGACAGCTACAACCATCCCTTCAG
ACAGGATCAGAAGAACTTAGATCATTATATAATACAGTAGCAACCCTCTATTGTGTGCATCAAAGGATAG
AGATAAAAGACACCAAGGAAGCTTTAGACAAGATAGAGGAAGAGCAAAACAAAAGTAAGACCACCGCACA
GCAAGCGGCCGCTGATCTTCAGACCTGGAGGAGGAGATATGAGGGACAATTGGAGAAGTGAATTATATAA
ATATAAAGTAGTAAAAATTGAACCATTAGGAGTAGCACCCACCAAGGCAAAGAGAAGAGTGGTGCAGAGA
GAAAAAAGAGCAGTGGGAATAGGAGCTTTGTTCCTTGGGTTCTTGGGAGCAGCAGGAAGCACTATGGGCG
CAGCGTCAATGACGCTGACGGTACAGGCCAGACAATTATTGTCTGGTATAGTGCAGCAGCAGAACAATTT
GCTGAGGGCTATTGAGGCGCAACAGCATCTGTTGCAACTCACAGTCTGGGGCATCAAGCAGCTCCAGGCA
AGAATCCTGGCTGTGGAAAGATACCTAAAGGATCAACAGCTCCTGGGGATTTGGGGTTGCTCTGGAAAAC
TCATTTGCACCACTGCTGTGCCTTGGAATGCTAGTTGGAGTAATAAATCTCTGGAACAGATTTGGAATCA
CACGACCTGGATGGAGTGGGACAGAGAAATTAACAATTACACAAGCTTAATACACTCCTTAATTGAAGAA
TCGCAAAACCAGCAAGAAAAGAATGAACAAGAATTATTGGAATTAGATAAATGGGCAAGTTTGTGGAATT
GGTTTAACATAACAAATTGGCTGTGGTATATAAAATTATTCATAATGATAGTAGGAGGCTTGGTAGGTTT
AAGAATAGTTTTTGCTGTACTTTCTATAGTGAATAGAGTTAGGCAGGGATATTCACCATTATCGTTTCAG
ACCCACCTCCCAACCCCGAGGGGACCCGACAGGCCCGAAGGAATAGAAGAAGAAGGTGGAGAGAGAGACA
GAGACAGATCCATTCGATTAGTGAACGGATCTCGACGGTATCGATAAGCTTGGGAGTTCCGCGTTACATA
ACTTACGGTAAATGGCCCGCCTGGCTGACCGCCCAACGACCCCCGCCCATTGACGTCAATAATGACGTAT
GTTCCCATAGTAACGCCAATAGGGACTTTCCATTGACGTCAATGGGTGGAGTATTTACGGTAAACTGCCC
ACTTGGCAGTACATCAAGTGTATCATATGCCAAGTACGCCCCCTATTGACGTCAATGACGGTAAATGGCC
CGCCTGGCATTATGCCCAGTACATGACCTTACGGGACTTTCCTACTTGGCAGTACATCTACGTATTAGTC
ATCGCTATTACCATGGTGATGCGGTTTTGGCAGTACACCAATGGGCGTGGATAGCGGTTTGACTCACGGG
GATTTCCAAGTCTCCACCCCATTGACGTCAATGGGAGTTTGTTTTGGCACCAAAATCAACGGGACTTTCC
AAAATGTCGTAACAACTCCGCCCCATTGACGCAAATGGGCGGTAGGCGTGTACGGTGGGAGGTCTATATA
AGCAGAGCTCGTTTAGTGAACCGTCAGATCGCCTGGAGACGCCATCCACGCTGTTTTGACCTCCATAGAA
GACACCGACTCTAGCTAGAGGATCCGTCGCCACCATGGTGAGCAAGGGCGAGGAGCTGTTCACCGGGGTG
GTGCCCATCCTGGTCGAGCTGGACGGCGACGTAAACGGCCACAAGTTCAGCGTGTCCGGCGAGGGCGAGG
GCGATGCCACCTACGGCAAGCTGACCCTGAAGTTCATCTGCACCACCGGCAAGCTGCCCGTGCCCTGGCC
CACCCTCGTGACCACCCTGACCTACGGCGTGCAGTGCTTCAGCCGCTACCCCGACCACATGAAGCAGCAC
GACTTCTTCAAGTCCGCCATGCCCGAAGGCTACGTCCAGGAGCGCACCATCTTCTTCAAGGACGACGGCA
ACTACAAGACCCGCGCCGAGGTGAAGTTCGAGGGCGACACCCTGGTGAACCGCATCGAGCTGAAGGGCAT
CGACTTCAAGGAGGACGGCAACATCCTGGGGCACAAGCTGGAGTACAACTACAACAGCCACAACGTCTAT
ATCATGGCCGACAAGCAGAAGAACGGCATCAAGGTGAACTTCAAGATCCGCCACAACATCGAGGACGGCA
GCGTGCAGCTCGCCGACCACTACCAGCAGAACACCCCCATCGGCGACGGCCCCGTGCTGCTGCCCGACAA
CCACTACCTGAGCACCCAGTCCGCCCTGAGCAAAGACCCCAACGAGAAGCGCGATCACATGGTCCTGCTG
GAGTTCGTGACCGCCGCCGGGATCACTCTCGGCATGGACGAGCTGTACAAGTCCGGCCGGACTCAGATCC
CAAATGTAGGAAATGAAGCTAGCTTTCATGGACAAGAGAGAACCAAAACTGGTATTTCTGAAGAAGCAGC
AATAGAAGAAAATAAAAGAAATGATGACTCTGAAGCAGACACAGCTAAACTGAATGCCAAAGAAGTAGCA
ACTGAGGAATTTAATTCAGATATTAGTCTTTCTGATAATACTACACCTGTAAAATTGAATGCTCAAACTG
AGATTTCTGAACAAACAGCAGCTGGGGAACTAGATGGAGGAAATGATGTATCTGATCTACACTCATCTGA
AGAAACGAATACCAAAATGAAAAATTATGAAGAAATGATGATCGGCGAGGCAATGGCTGAAACTGGCCAT
GATGGTGAAACAGAGAATGAGGGCATAACTACCAAAACCTCAAAGCCTGATGAAGCTGAAACAAACATGT
TGACTGCAGAAATGGACAACTTTGTTTGTGACACAGTTGAAATGAGCACTGAAGAAGGAATCATTGACGC
TAATAAAACTGAAACAAATACTGAGTATAGTAAATCTGAAGAAAAATTAGATAACAATCAAATGGTAATG
GAAAGTGATATTTTACAGGAAGATCACCATACTTCACAGAAAGTGGAGGAACCATCACAGTGTCTGGCAT
CTGGAACAGCTATCTCTGAGCTAATAATAGAAGACAATAATGCATCTCCTCAAAAACTAAGGGAACTTGA
TCCTTCACTTGTGTCAGCAAATGACAGTCCTAGTGGCATGCAGACACGCTGTGTCTGGTCTCCTTTGGCT
TCTCCGTCTACGAGCATTTTAAAGAGAGGACTAAAAAGATCCCAAGAAGATGAAATCTCATCACCTGTTA
ATAAGGTTCGCCGTGTCTCCTTTGCAGATCCAATATACCAAGCAGGATTGGCAGATGACATTGATAGACG
GTGCTCTATTGTTAGGTCCCATTCTTCCAATAGTTCTCCCATAGGAAAAAGTGTTAAAACTTCTCCTACT
ACACAATCTAAGCATAATACCACTTCAGCCAAAGGATTTCTGTCCCCAGGATCACGTAGCCCTAAATTTA
AGAGCTCAAAGAAGTGTTTAATTTCAGAAATGGCCAAAGAATCCATACCATGCCCAACAGAAAGTGTTTA
CCCACCATTGGTGAACTGTGTGGCACCAGTTGACATCATTTTACCTCAGATTACATCAAACATGTGGGCA
AGAGGCCTGGGACAACTCATTAGAGCTAAGAATATAAAAACTATTGGTGATTTGAGTACTCTTACAGCAT
CTGAAATAAAAACTCTTCCTATCCGTTCTCCAAAAGTGTCCAATGTAAAAAAGGCTCTCAGAATATATCA
TGAGCAGCAGGTGAAGACTCGTGGACTAGAAGAGATTCCAGTTTTTGATATTTCTGAAAAAACAGTAAAT
GGAATAGAAAATAAATCTTTGTCACCTGATGAAGAAAGACTTGTCTCAGATATAATTGATCCTGTTGCTT
TAGAAATTCCATTATCCAAAAACCTTGTGGCACAGATTAGTGCTCTTGCTCTTCAGCTGGATTCAGAAGA
TCTTCATAATTATTCAGGAAGCCAACTATTTGAAATGCACGAGAAACTAAGTTGTATGGCAAACTCTGTA
ATAAAAAATCTACAGTCACGTTGGAGATCACCATCCCATGAAAATTCTATTTAGCTCGAGCGGGATCAAT
TCCGCCCCCCCCCTAACGTTACTGGCCGAAGCCGCTTGGAATAAGGCCGGTGTGCGTTTGTCTATATGTT
ATTTTCCACCATATTGCCGTCTTTTGGCAATGTGAGGGCCCGGAAACCTGGCCCTGTCTTCTTGACGAGC
ATTCCTAGGGGTCTTTCCCCTCTCGCCAAAGGAATGCAAGGTCTGTTGAATGTCGTGAAGGAAGCAGTTC
CTCTGGAAGCTTCTTGAAGACAAACAACGTCTGTAGCGACCCTTTGCAGGCAGCGGAACCCCCCACCTGG
CGACAGGTGCCTCTGCGGCCAAAAGCCACGTGTATAAGATACACCTGCAAAGGCGGCACAACCCCAGTGC
CACGTTGTGAGTTGGATAGTTGTGGAAAGAGTCAAATGGCTCTCCTCAAGCGTATTCAACAAGGGGCTGA
AGGATGCCCAGAAGGTACCCCATTGTATGGGATCTGATCTGGGGCCTCGGTGCACATGCTTTACATGTGT
TTAGTCGAGGTTAAAAAAACGTCTAGGCCCCCCGAACCACGGGGACGTGGTTTTCCTTTGAAAAACACGA
TAATACCATGAAAAAGCCTGAACTCACCGCGACGTCTGTCGAGAAGTTTCTGATCGAAAAGTTCGACAGC
GTCTCCGACCTGATGCAGCTCTCGGAGGGCGAAGAATCTCGTGCTTTCAGCTTCGATGTAGGAGGGCGTG
GATATGTCCTGCGGGTAAATAGCTGCGCCGATGGTTTCTACAAAGATCGTTATGTTTATCGGCACTTTGC
ATCGGCCGCGCTCCCGATTCCGGAAGTGCTTGACATTGGGGAATTCAGCGAGAGCCTGACCTATTGCATC
TCCCGCCGTGCACAGGGTGTCACGTTGCAAGACCTGCCTGAAACCGAACTGCCCGCTGTTCTGCAGCCGG
TCGCGGAGGCCATGGATGCGATCGCTGCGGCCGATCTTAGCCAGACGAGCGGGTTCGGCCCATTCGGACC
GCAAGGAATCGGTCAATACACTACATGGCGTGATTTCATATGCGCGATTGCTGATCCCCATGTGTATCAC
TGGCAAACTGTGATGGACGACACCGTCAGTGCGTCCGTCGCGCAGGCTCTCGATGAGCTGATGCTTTGGG
CCGAGGACTGCCCCGAAGTCCGGCACCTCGTGCACGCGGATTTCGGCTCCAACAATGTCCTGACGGACAA
TGGCCGCATAACAGCGGTCATTGACTGGAGCGAGGCGATGTTCGGGGATTCCCAATACGAGGTCGCCAAC
ATCTTCTTCTGGAGGCCGTGGTTGGCTTGTATGGAGCAGCAGACGCGCTACTTCGAGCGGAGGCATCCGG
AGCTTGCAGGATCGCCGCGGCTCCGGGCGTATATGCTCCGCATTGGTCTTGACCAACTCTATCAGAGCTT
GGTTGACGGCAATTTCGATGATGCAGCTTGGGCGCAGGGTCGATGCGACGCAATCGTCCGATCCGGAGCC
GGGACTGTCGGGCGTACACAAATCGCCCGCAGAAGCGCGGCCGTCTGGACCGATGGCTGTGTAGAAGTAC
TCGCCGATAGTGGAAACCGACGCCCCAGCACTCGTCCGAGGGCAAAGGAATAGGTCGAGCTCAAGCTTCG
AATTCGATAATCAACCTCTGGATTACAAAATTTGTGAAAGATTGACTGGTATTCTTAACTATGTTGCTCC
TTTTACGCTATGTGGATACGCTGCTTTAATGCCTTTGTATCATGCTATTGCTTCCCGTATGGCTTTCATT
TTCTCCTCCTTGTATAAATCCTGGTTGCTGTCTCTTTATGAGGAGTTGTGGCCCGTTGTCAGGCAACGTG
GCGTGGTGTGCACTGTGTTTGCTGACGCAACCCCCACTGGTTGGGGCATTGCCACCACCTGTCAGCTCCT
TTCCGGGACTTTCGCTTTCCCCCTCCCTATTGCCACGGCGGAACTCATCGCCGCCTGCCTTGCCCGCTGC
TGGACAGGGGCTCGGCTGTTGGGCACTGACAATTCCGTGGTGTTGTCGGGGAAGCTGACGTCCTTTCCAT
GGCTGCTCGCCTGTGTTGCCACCTGGATTCTGCGCGGGACGTCCTTCTGCTACGTCCCTTCGGCCCTCAA
TCCAGCGGACCTTCCTTCCCGCGGCCTGCTGCCGGCTCTGCGGCCTCTTCCGCGTCTTCGCCTTCGCCCT
CAGACGAGTCGGATCTCCCTTTGGGCCGCCTCCCCGCATCGGGAATTCGAGCTCGGTACCTTTAAGACCA
ATGACTTACAAGGCAGC
