>Addgene plasmid #23138 | pHR'CMVGFP_hRIF1(1924-2446)IREShygro | addgene partial sequence | sequence record 29040 | 23138 with EGFP-C
CTCGGCATGGACGAGCTGTACAAGTCCGGCCGGACTCAGATCCCAAATGTAGGAAATGAAGCTAGCTTTC
ATGGACAAGAGAGAACCAAAACTGGTATTTCTGAAGAAGCAGCAATAGAAGAAAATAAAAGAAATGATGA
CTCTGAAGCAGACACAGCTAAACTGAATGCCAAAGAAGTAGCAACTGAGGAATTTAATTCAGATATTAGT
CTTTCTGATAATACTACACCTGTAAAATTGAATGCTCAAACTGAGATTTCTGAACAAACAGCAGCTGGGG
AACTAGATGGAGGAAATGATGTATCTGATCTACACTCATCTGAAGAAACGAATACCAAAATGAAAAATTA
TGAAGAAATGATGATCGGCGAGGCAATGGCTGAAACTGGCCATGATGGTGAAACAGAGAATGAGGGCATA
ACTACCAAAACCTCAAAGCCTGATGAAGCTGAAACAAACATGTTGACTGCAGAAATGGACAACTTTGTTT
GTGACACAGTTGAAATGAGCACTGAAGAAGGAATCATTGACGCTAATAAAACTGAAACAAATACTGAGTA
TAGTAAATCTGAAGAAAAATTAGATAACAATCAAATGGTAATGGAAAGTGATATTTTACAGGAAGATCAC
CATACTTCACAGAAAGTGGAGGAACCATCACAGTGTCTGGCATCTGGAACAGCTATCTCTGAGCTAATAA
TAGAAGACAATAATGCATCTCCTCAAAAACTAAN
